>Addgene plasmid #173272 | RVD-AT1 | addgene full sequence | sequence record 353588 | Addgene NGS Result
CTCAAGAAGATCCTTTGATCTTTTCTACGGGGTCTGACGCTCAGTGGAACGACGCGTAACTCACGTTAAG
GGATTTTGGTCATGGGTGGCTCGACCAGATATGGTCTCACCTGCTCGGGCGTCAGGCCGTGGGCTTGACA
GAGAACTGGTAGAAGGCGCTGAACAGTCTCAAGAGCCTGTTTGCCACCCCCATTACTAGCAATCGCTACA
ACTTGATCTGGGGTGAGTCCGTGGGCTTGACAGAGAACTGGAAGGAGGCGCTGAACCGTCTCAAGAGCCT
GTTTGCCACCAATATTACTAGCGATGGCCACCACCTGCTCCGGGGCGAGACCAGCTTTGGTCTAGAGGAG
GCATGATGATATATTTTTATCTTGTGCAATGTAACATCAGAGATTTTGAGACACGGGCCAGAGCTGCCAG
GAAACAGCTATGACCATGTAATACGACTCACTATAGGGGATATTTTATTTTCTCCCAATCAGGCTTGATC
CCCAGTAAGTCAAAAAATAGCTCGACATACTGTTCTTCCCCGATCAAGGGTTGGTTTGCGCATTCACAGT
TCTCCGCAAGAATTGATTGGCTCCAATTCTTGGAGTGGTGAATCCGTTAGCGAGGTGCCGCCGGCTTCCA
TTCAGGTCGAGGTGGCCCGGCTCCATGCACCGCGACGCAACGCGGGGAGGCAGACAAGGTATAGGGCGGC
GCCTACAATCCATGCCAACCCGTTCCATGTGCTCGCCGAGGCGGCATAAATCGCCGTGACGATCAGCGGT
CCAATGATCGAAGTTAGGCTGGTAAGAGCCGCGAGCGATCCTTGAAGCTGTCCCTGATGGTCGTCATCTA
CCTGCCTGGACAGCATGGCCTGCAACGCGGGCATCCCGATGCCGCCGGAAGCGAGAAGAATCATAATGGG
GAAGGCCATCCAGCCTCGCGTCGCGAACGCCAGCAAGACGTAGCCCAGCGCGTCGGCCGCCATGCCGGCG
ATAATGGCCTGCTTCTCGCCGAAACGTTTGGTGGCGGGACCAGTGACGAAGGCTTGAGCGAGGGCGTGCA
AGATTCCGAATACCGCAAGCGACAGGCCGATCATCGTCGCGCTCCAGCGAAAGCGGTCCTCGCCGAAAAT
GACCCAGAGCGCTGCCGGCACCTGTCCTACGAGTTGCATGATAAAGAAGACAGTCATAAGTGCGGCGACG
ATAGTCATGCCCCGCGCCCACCGGAAGGAGCTGACTGGGTTGAAGGCTCTCAAGGGCATGGGTCGGCGCT
CTCCCTTATGCGACTCCTGCATTAGGAAGCAGCCCAGTAGTAGGTTGAGGCCGTTGAGCACCGCCGCCGC
AAGGAATGGTGCATGTAAGGAGATGGCGCCCAACAGTCCCCCGGCCACGGGGCCTGCCACCATACCCACG
CCGAAACAAGCGCTCATGAGCCCGAAGTGGCGAGCCCGATCTTCCCCATCGGTGATGTCGGCGATATAGG
CGCCAGCAACCGCACCTGTGGCGCCGGTGATGCCGGCCACGATGCGTCCGGCGTAGAGAATCCACAGGAC
GGGTGTGGTCGCCATGATCGCGTAGTCGATAGTGGCTCCAAGTAGCGAAGCGAGCAGGACTGGGCGGCGG
CCAAAGCGGTCGGACAGTGCTCCGAGAACGGGTGCGCATAGAAATTGCATCAACGCATATAGCGCTAGCA
GCACGCCATAGTGACTGGCGATGCTGTCGGAATGGACGATATCCCGCAAGAGGCCCGGCAGTACCGGCAT
AACCAAGCCTATGCCTACAGCATCCAGGGTGACGGTGCCGAGGATGACGATGAGCGCATTGTTAGATTTC
ATACACGGTGCCTGACTGCGTTAGCAATTTAACTGTGATAAACTACCGCATTAAAGCTAATCGATGATAA
GCTGTCAAACATGAGAATTAATTCATGTTCTTTCCTGCGTTATCCCCTGATTCTGTGGATAACGCAGGAA
AGAACATGTGAGCAAAAGGCCAGCAAAAGGCCAGGAACCGTAAAAAGGCCGCGTTGCTGGCGTTTTTCCA
TAGGCTCCGCCCCCCTGACGAGCATCACAAAAATCGACGCTCAAGTCAGAGGTGGCGAAACCCGACAGGA
CTATAAAGATACCAGGCGTTTCCCCCTGGAAGCTCCCTCGTGCGCTCTCCTGTTCCGACCCTGCCGCTTA
CCGGATACCTGTCCGCCTTTCTCCCTTCGGGAAGCGTGGCGCTTTCTCATAGCTCACGCTGTAGGTATCT
CAGTTCGGTGTAGGTCGTTCGCTCCAAGCTGGGCTGTGTGCACGAACCCCCCGTTCAGCCCGACCGCTGC
GCCTTATCCGGTAACTATCGTCTTGAGTCCAACCCGGTAAGACACGACTTATCGCCACTGGCAGCAGCCA
CTGGTAACAGGATTAGCAGAGCGAGGTATGTAGGCGGTGCTACAGAGTTCTTGAAGTGGTGGCCTAACTA
CGGCTACACTAGAAGAACAGTATTTGGTATCTGCGCTCTGCTGAAGCCAGTTACCTTCGGAAAAAGAGTT
GGTAGCTCTTGATCCGGCAAACAAACCACCGCTGGTAGCGGTGGTTTTTTTGTTTGCAAGCAGCAGATTA
CGCGCAGAAAAAAAGGAT
Features (pLannotate 1.2.2; 6 found; start..end, strand, type, name):
    439..457     +  promoter       T7 promoter: promoter for bacteriophage T7 RNA polymerase
    460..534     -  CDS            KanR (fragment): aminoglycoside phosphotransferase; aphA-3; confers resistance to kanamycin
    632..1822    -  CDS            TcR: tetracycline efflux protein; tet; confers resistance to tetracycline
   1870..1898    -  promoter       tet promoter: E. coli promoter for tetracycline efflux protein gene
   1914..1953    +  rep_origin     RSF ori (fragment): Plasmids containing the RSF 1030 origin of replication can be propagated in E. coli cells that contain additional plasmids with compatible origins.
   2025..5       -  rep_origin     ori (across the origin): high-copy-number ColE1/pMB1/pBR322/pUC origin of replication
