[The description below was written by a language model from this plasmid's Addgene catalogue record and pLannotate feature annotations shown in this document.]
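Description:
RVD-AT1 is a small (about 2.6 kb) bacterial module plasmid from a library of building blocks for assembling custom TALE repeat arrays. It is built on a tetracycline-resistant TA-cloning backbone ("TetR T vector"), and the depositor notes that the insert sits at the vector's TA site. It is propagated in E. coli as a high-copy plasmid from a ColE1/pUC-type origin and selected through a tetracycline efflux gene (TcR) driven by its native tet promoter. The feature table also picks up a T7 promoter, a short kanamycin-resistance fragment and a short RSF origin fragment. These fragments appear to be backbone remnants rather than functional parts, since only tetracycline is listed for selection.

The payload is a synthetic dimer of two TALE repeats carrying the repeat-variable diresidues NI and NG. In the standard TALE code these recognise adenine and thymine respectively, which fits the "AT" in the name. The "1" marks this unit as designed for position 1 of an array. The automated annotation did not label the insert itself, which presumably lies in the unannotated region of the sequence. The record does not state the flanking cloning sites or the overhangs used for assembly.

According to the record, the plasmid is used for one-step assembly of custom RVD arrays, in which position-specific dimer modules are joined in order to build a DNA-binding domain for a chosen target sequence. Such arrays are used to make TALE-based tools, notably DdCBEs, the TALE-guided cytosine base editors used for mitochondrial DNA editing. The associated publication applied these editors to model mitochondrial diseases in zebrafish.
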