Addgene plasmid #173272: RVD-AT1
Purpose: One-step assembly of custom RVD arrays to construct DdCBE, TALE, etc.
Depositing lab: Bin Shen. Depositing organization: Nanjing Medical University. Publication: Precision modeling of mitochondrial diseases in zebrafish via DdCBE-mediated mtDNA base editing. Guo J, Zhang X, Chen X, Sun H, Dai Y, Wang J, Qian X, Tan L, Lou X, Shen B. Cell Discov. 2021 Sep 3;7(1):78. doi: 10.1038/s41421-021-00307-9. PubMed 34480028.
Backbone
  Vector backbone: TetR T vector
  Vector type: Unspecified
Growth in bacteria
  Bacterial resistance: Tetracycline, 10 μg/mL
  Growth temperature: 37°C
  Growth strain: DH5alpha
  Copy number: High Copy
Gene/Insert
  Gene/Insert name: NI-NG dimer RVD at Position1
  Species: Synthetic
  Mutation: no
  Cloning method: Restriction Enzyme; 5′ cloning site Unknown (unknown if destroyed)
Terms and licenses: Academic/Nonprofit Terms; Industry Terms: Not Available to Industry
Depositor comments: RVD is inserted into TA site of TetR T vector
How to cite: RVD-AT1 was a gift from Bin Shen (Addgene plasmid # 173272 ; http://n2t.net/addgene:173272 ; RRID:Addgene_173272)
