>Addgene plasmid #173272 | RVD-AT1 | depositor partial sequence | sequence record 336227 | RVD flanked by two Bsa I sites
GGTCTCGCCCCGGAGCAGGTGGTGGCCATCGCTAGTAATATTGGTGGCAAACAGGCTCTTGAGACGGTTC
AGCGCCTCCTTCCAGTTCTCTGTCAAGCCCACGGACTCACCCCAGATCAAGTTGTAGCGATTGCTAGTAA
TGGGGGTGGCAAACAGGCTCTTGAGACTGTTCAGCGCCTTCTACCAGTTCTCTGTCAAGCCCACGGCCTG
ACGCCCGAGCAGGTGAGACC
